>Addgene plasmid #202257 | pBC130 | addgene full sequence | sequence record 418301 | Addgene NGS Result
TTAATTAAAGCGGATAACAATTTCACACAGGAGGCCGCCTAGGCCGCGGCCGCGCGAATTTGCCGAATTC
GGATCCGGAGGGAGTGTGGGCGGACAATAAAGTCTTAAACTGAACAAAATAGATCTAAACTATGACAATA
AAGTCTTAAACTAGACAGAATAGTTGTAAACTGAAATCAGTCCAGTTATGCTGTGAAAAAGCATACTGGA
CTTTTGTTATGGCTAAAGCAAACTCTTCATTTTCTGAAGTGCAAATTGCCCGTCGTATTAAAGAGGGGCG
TGGCGCTGCAAGAATTCAAGCTTGGAGGACTCCTGTTGATAGATCCAGTAATGACCTCAGAACTCCATCT
GGATTTGTTCAGAACGCTCGGTTGCCGCCGGGCGTTTTTTATTGGTGAGAATCCAAGCTAGACTGCGATG
AGTGGCAGGGCGGGGCGTAATTTCTTAAGGCAGTTATTGGTGCCCTTAAACGCCTGGGGTAATGACTCTC
TAGCTTGAGGCATCAAATAAAACGAAAGGCTCAGTCGAAAGACTGGGCCTTTCGTTTTATCTGTTGTTTG
TCGGTGAACGCTCTCCTGAGTAGGACAAATCCGCCCGCCGCTGCAAGAATTCAAGCTTGGAGGAAGTTCC
TATACTTTCTAGAGAATAGGAACTTCGGAATAGGAACTTCAATGCCGGTCGATCTAGTAACATAGATGAC
ACCGCGCGCGATAATTTATCCTAGTTTGCGCGCTATATTTTGTTTTCTATCGCGTATTAAATGTATAATT
GCGGGACTCTAATCATAAAAACCCATCTCATAAATAACGTCATGCATTACATGTTAATTATTACATGCTT
AACGTAATTCAACAGAAATTATATGATAATCATCGCAAGACCGGCAACAGGATTCAATCTTAAGAAACTT
TATTGCCAAATGTTTGAACGATCTGCTTGACTCTAGGGGTCATCAGATTTCGGTGACGGGCAGGACCGGA
CGGGGCGGCACCGGCAGGCTGAAGTCCAGCTGCCAGAAACCCACGTCATGCCAGTTCCCGTGCTTGAAGC
CGGCCGCCCGCAGCATGCCGCGGGGGGCATATCCGAGCGCCTCGTGCATGCGCACGCTCGGGTCGTTGGG
CAGCCCGATGACAGCGACCACGCTCTTGAAGCCCTGTGCCTCCAGGGACTTCAGCAGGTGGGTGTAGAGC
GTGGAGCCCAGTCCCGTCCGCTGGTGGCGGGGGGAGACGTACACGGTCGACTCGGCCGTCCAGTCGTAGG
CGTTGCGTGCCTTCCAGGGACCCGCGTAGGCGATGCCGGCGACCTCGCCGTCCACCTCGGCGACGAGCCA
GGGATAGCGCTCCCGCAGACGGACGAGGTCGTCCGTCCACTCCTGCGGTTCCTGCGGCTCGGTACGGAAG
TTGACCGTGCTTGTCTCGATGTAGTGGTTGACGATGGTGCAGACCGCCGGCATGTCCGCCTCGGTGGCAC
GGCGGATGTCGGCCGGGCGTCGTTCTGGGCTCATGGTAGATCCCCTCGATCGAGTTGAGAGTGAATATGA
GACTCTAATTGGATACCGAGGGGAATTTATGGAACGTCAGTGGAGCATTTTTGACAAGAAATATTTGCTA
GCTGATAGTGACCTTAGGCGACTTTTGAACGCGCAATAATGGTTTCTGACGTATGTGCTTAGCTCATTAA
ACTCCAGAAACCCGCGGCTCAGTGGCTCCTTCAACGTTGCGGTTCTGTCAGTTCCAAACGTAAAACGGCT
TGTCCCGCGTCATCGGCGGGGGTCATAACGTGACTCCCTTAATTCTCAGCTTGAAGTTCCTATACTTTCT
AGAGAATAGGAACTTCGGAATAGGTACTTCCGCTACTAAATTCGAGCGGGGAATTCTTGACAATTAATCA
TCGGCTCGTATAATGTGTGGAATTGTGAGCGGATAACAATTTTCACACAGGAAACAGCTAAATGGTGAGC
AAGGGCGAGGAGGTCATCAAGGAGTTCATGCGCTTCAAGGAGCACATGGAGGGCTCCGTGAACGGCCACG
AGTTCGAGATCGAGGGCGAGGGCGAGGGCCGCCCCTACGAGGGCACCCAGACCGCCAGGCTGAAGGTGAC
CAAGGGTGGCCCCCTGCCCTTCGCCTGGGACATCCTGTCCCCTCAGATCATGTACGGCTCCAAGGCCTAC
GTGAAGCACCCCGCCGACATCCCCGACTACTTGAAGCTGTCCTTCCCCGAGGGCTTCAAGTGGGAGCGCG
TGATGAACTTCGAGGACGGCGGCGTGGTGACCGTGACCCAGGACTCCTCCCTGCAGGACGGCGAGTTCAT
CTACAAGGTGAAGGTGCGCGGCACCAACTTCCCCTCCGACGGCCCCGTAATGCAGAAAAAGACCATGGGC
TGGGAGGCCTCCTCCGAGCGGATGTACCCCGAGGACGGCGCCCTGAAGGGCGAGATGAAGATGAGGCTGA
GGCTGAAGGACGGCGGCCACTACGACGCCGAGGTCAAGACCACCTACATGGCCAAGAAGCCCGTGCAGCT
GCCCGGCGCCTACAAGACCGACATCAAGCTGGACATCACCTCCCACAACGAGGACTACACCATCGTGGAA
CAGTACGAGCGCGCCGAGGGCCGCCACTCCACCGGCGCCGCTTAATTAGCTGAGCTTGGACTCCTGTTGA
TAGATCCAGTAATGACCTCAGAACTCCATCTGGATTTGTTCAGAACGCTCGGTTGCCGCCGGGCGTTTTT
TATTGGTGAGAATCTCCCGCTTTACGAATTCCCATGGGGAGCATGCGGAGTTACGTCATCCCCACCTTCC
GCTGCGTTCTTCATCGATGCCCGCTTAGTGATATGCTTAAAACTCCAAGCACAGCCTTCTCCCCATGCAA
CTGTGTCCTATATAGCTACGTTAGGTGTTCATTAATGTCGGATCACCTAATGAGGGACAACCAAGGACCC
AAATGTGTAAAGGAACACGTGAATAGGATCAGTTAGTCATTAATGGGTCTGACGTTTCACTTCCAGCCTT
GCGGTTACATGGGGATGCTGGTTGTCATTGCCCCTCCTTCCTCTAAGTGATAAGGTTACTTCCTCTAAAT
GACCAAGCAGGGTATCTAATCCTGTTAACGCTCGCTCAGAGAATTCGCATGCGGAGTCGAGGGAGAACCA
GATAAGTGAAATCTAGTTCCAAACTATTTTGTCATTTTTAATTTTCGTATTAGCTTACGACGCTACACCC
AGTTCCCATCTATTTTGTCACTCTTCCCTAAATAATCCTTAAAAACTCCATTTCCACCCCTCCCAGTTCC
CAACTATTTTGTCCGCCCACACGCTGAGCGAATTCCACGCTTGTGGAATTCCTCGAGGGAGTTCACATAT
ACCTGCCGTTCACTATTATTTAGTGAAATGAGATATTATGATATTTTCTGAATTGTGATTAAAAAGGCAA
CTTTATGCCCATGCAACAGAAACTATAAAAAATACAGAGAATGAAAAGAAACAGATAGATTTTTTAGTTC
TTTAGGCCCGTAGTCTGCAAATCCTTTTATGATTTTCTATCAAACAAAAGAGGAAAATAGACCAGTTGCA
ATCCAAACGAGAGTCTAATAGAATGAGGTCGAAAAGTAAATCGCGCGGGTTTGTTACTGATAAAGCAGGC
AAGACCTAAAATGTGTAAAGGGCAAAGTGTATACTTTGGCGTCACCCCTTACATATTTTAGGTCTTTTTT
TATTGTGCGTAACTAACTTGCCATCTTCAAACAGGAGGGCTGGAAGAAGCAGACCGCTAACACAGTACAT
AAAAAAGGAGACATGAACGATGAACATCAAAAAGTTTGCAAAACAAGCAACAGTATTAACCTTTACTACC
GCACTGCTGGCAGGAGGCGCAACTCAAGCGTTTGCGAAAGAAACGAACCAAAAGCCATATAAGGAAACAT
ACGGCATTTCCCATATTACACGCCATGATATGCTGCAAATCCCTGAACAGCAAAAAAATGAAAAATATCA
AGTTCCTGAATTCGATTCGTCCACAATTAAAAATATCTCTTCTGCAAAAGGCCTGGACGTTTGGGACAGC
TGGCCATTACAAAACGCTGACGGCACTGTCGCAAACTATCACGGCTACCACATCGTCTTTGCATTAGCCG
GAGATCCTAAAAATGCGGATGACACATCGATTTACATGTTCTATCAAAAAGTCGGCGAAACTTCTATTGA
CAGCTGGAAAAACGCTGGCCGCGTCTTTAAAGACAGCGACAAATTCGATGCAAATGATTCTATCCTAAAA
GACCAAACACAAGAATGGTCAGGTTCAGCCACATTTACATCTGACGGAAAAATCCGTTTATTCTACACTG
ATTTCTCCGGTAAACATTACGGCAAACAAACACTGACAACTGCACAAGTTAACGTATCAGCATCAGACAG
CTCTTTGAACATCAACGGTGTAGAGGATTATAAATCAATCTTTGACGGTGACGGAAAAACGTATCAAAAT
GTACAGCAGTTCATCGATGAAGGCAACTACAGCTCAGGCGACAACCATACGCTGAGAGATCCTCACTACG
TAGAAGATAAAGGCCACAAATACTTAGTATTTGAAGCAAACACTGGAACTGAAGATGGCTACCAAGGCGA
AGAATCTTTATTTAACAAAGCATACTATGGCAAAAGCACATCATTCTTCCGTCAAGAAAGTCAAAAACTT
CTGCAAAGCGATAAAAAACGCACGGCTGAGTTAGCAAACGGCGCTCTCGGTATGATTGAGCTAAACGATG
ATTACACACTGAAAAAAGTGATGAAACCGCTGATTGCATCTAACACAGTAACAGATGAAATTGAACGCGC
GAACGTCTTTAAAATGAACGGCAAATGGTACCTGTTCACTGACTCCCGCGGATCAAAAATGACGATTGAC
GGCATTACGTCTAACGATATTTACATGCTTGGTTATGTTTCTAATTCTTTAACTGGCCCATACAAGCCGC
TGAACAAAACTGGCCTTGTGTTAAAAATGGATCTTGATCCTAACGATGTAACCTTTACTTACTCACACTT
CGCTGTACCTCAAGCGAAAGGAAACAATGTCGTGATTACAAGCTATATGACAAACAGAGGATTCTACGCA
GACAAACAATCAACGTTTGCGCCAAGCTTCCTGCTGAACATCAAAGGCAAGAAAACATCTGTTGTCAAAG
ACAGCATCCTTGAACAAGGACAATTAACAGTTAACAAATAAATTCGCTGAGCGAGGATGCACATGTGACC
GAGGGAAGCTTGCGGCCGCGTCGTGACTGGGAAAACCCTGGCGACTAGTCTTGGACTCCTGTTGATAGAT
CCAGTAATGACCTCAGAACTCCATCTGGATTTGTTCAGAACGCTCGGTTGCCGCCGGGCGTTTTTTATTG
GTGAGAATCCAGGGGTCCCCAATAATTACGATTTAAATTTGTGTCTCAAAATCTCTGATGTTACATTGCA
CAAGATAAAAATATATCATCATGAACAATAAAACTGTCTGCTTACATAAACAGTAATACAAGGGGTGTTA
TGAGCCATATTCAGCGTGAAACGAGCTGTAGCCGTCCGCGTCTGAACAGCAACATGGATGCGGATCTGTA
TGGCTATAAATGGGCGCGTGATAACGTGGGTCAGAGCGGCGCGACCATTTATCGTCTGTATGGCAAACCG
GATGCGCCGGAACTGTTTCTGAAACATGGCAAAGGCAGCGTGGCGAACGATGTGACCGATGAAATGGTGC
GTCTGAACTGGCTGACCGAATTTATGCCGCTGCCGACCATTAAACATTTTATTCGCACCCCGGATGATGC
GTGGCTGCTGACCACCGCGATTCCGGGCAAAACCGCGTTTCAGGTGCTGGAAGAATATCCGGATAGCGGC
GAAAACATTGTGGATGCGCTGGCCGTGTTTCTGCGTCGTCTGCATAGCATTCCGGTGTGCAACTGCCCGT
TTAACAGCGATCGTGTGTTTCGTCTGGCCCAGGCGCAGAGCCGTATGAACAACGGCCTGGTGGATGCGAG
CGATTTTGATGATGAACGTAACGGCTGGCCGGTGGAACAGGTGTGGAAAGAAATGCATAAACTGCTGCCG
TTTAGCCCGGATAGCGTGGTGACCCACGGCGATTTTAGCCTGGATAACCTGATTTTCGATGAAGGCAAAC
TGATTGGCTGCATTGATGTGGGCCGTGTGGGCATTGCGGATCGTTATCAGGATCTGGCCATTCTGTGGAA
CTGCCTGGGCGAATTTAGCCCGAGCCTGCAAAAACGTCTGTTTCAGAAATATGGCATTGATAATCCGGAT
ATGAACAAACTGCAATTTCATCTGATGCTGGATGAATTTTTCTAATAATTAATTGGACCGCGGTCCGCGC
GTTGTCCTTTTCCGCTGCATAACCCTGCTTCGGGGTCATTATAGCGATTTTTTCGGTATATCCATCCTTT
TTCGCACGATATACAGGATTTTGCCAAAGGGTTCGTGTAGACTTTCCTTGGTGTATCCAACGGCGTCAGC
CGGGCAGGATAGGTGAAGTAGGCCCACCCGCGAGCGGGTGTTCCTTCTTCACTGTCCCTTATTCGCACCT
GGCGGTGCTCAACGGGAATCCTGCTCTGCGAGGCTGGCCGTAGGCCGGCCGATCTGAAGATCAGCAGTTC
AACCTGTTGATAGTACGTACTAAGCTCTCATGTTTCACGTACTAAGCTCTCATGTTTAACGTACTAAGCT
CTCATGTTTAACGAACTAAACCCTCATGGCTAACGTACTAAGCTCTCATGGCTAACGTACTAAGCTCTCA
TGTTTCACGTACTAAGCTCTCATGTTTGAACAATAAAATTAATATAAATCAGCAACTTAAATAGCCTCTA
AGGTTTTAAGTTTTATAAGAAAAAAAAGAATATATAAGGCTTTTAAAGCCTTTAAGGTTTAACGGTTGTG
GACAACAAGCCAGGGATGTAACGCACTGAGAAGCCCTTAGAGCCTCTCAAAGCAATTTTGAGTGACACAG
GAACACTTAACGGCTGACATGGGGCGCGCCCAGCTGTCTAGGGCGGCGGATTTGTCCTACTCAGGAGAGC
GTTCACCGACAAACAACAGATAAAACGAAAGGCCCAGTCTTTCGACTGAGCCTTTCGTTTTATTTGATGC
CT
Features (pLannotate 1.2.2; 22 found; start..end, strand, type, name):
     85..284     -  mobile_element Tn7R (fragment): mini-Tn7 element (right end of the Tn7 transposon) Tn7
    308..402     +  terminator     lambda t0 terminator: transcription terminator from phage lambda
    412..441     +  CDS            CmR (fragment): chloramphenicol acetyltransferase confers resistance to chloramphenicol
    504..590     +  terminator     rrnB T1 terminator: Escherichia coli rrnB; transcription terminator T1 from the E. coli rrnB gene
    623..670     -  protein_bind   FRT: FLP-mediated recombination occurs in the 8-bp core sequence TCTAGAAA (Turan and Bode, 2011). FLP recombinase from the Saccharomyces cerevisiae 2μ plasmid
    681..933     -  terminator     NOS terminator: nopaline synthase terminator and poly(A) signal
    956..1504    -  CDS            bar: PAT_STRHY - Experimental evidence at protein level: Swiss-Prot protein existence level 1. Inactivates phosphinothricin (PPT) by transfer of an acetyl group from acetyl CoA. Can also acetylate demethylphosphinothricin but not PTT or glutamate. This enzyme is an effector of phosphinothricin tripeptide (PTT or bialaphos) resistance. From Streptomyces hygroscopicus. Introduced by genetic manipulation and expressed in glufosinate-tolerant maize by Dekalb Genetics.
   1546..1725    -  promoter       NOS promoter: nopaline synthase promoter
   1803..1836    -  protein_bind   FRT (minimal): supports FLP-mediated excision but not integration (Turan and Bode, 2011) FLP recombinase from the Saccharomyces cerevisiae 2μ plasmid
   1877..1905    +  promoter       tac promoter: strong E. coli promoter; hybrid between the trp and lac UV5 promoters
   1913..1929    +  protein_bind   lac operator: The lac repressor binds to the lac operator to inhibit transcription in E. coli. This inhibition can be relieved by adding lactose or isopropyl-β-D-thiogalactopyranoside (IPTG). lac repressor encoded by lacI
   1952..2629    +  CDS            mPlum: mPlum is a basic (constitutively fluorescent) red fluorescent protein published in 2004, derived from Discosoma sp.. It has low acid sensitivity.
   2649..2743    +  terminator     lambda t0 terminator: transcription terminator from phage lambda
   3146..3311    -  mobile_element Tn7L: mini-Tn7 element (left end of the Tn7 transposon) Tn7
   3354..3799    +  promoter       sacB promoter: sacR; sacB promoter and control region
   3800..5221    +  CDS            SacB: secreted levansucrase that renders bacterial growth sensitive to sucrose; Bacillus subtilis sacB; negative selection marker
   5269..5293    +  CDS            lacZα (fragment): LacZα fragment of β-galactosidase; lacZ fragment
   5304..5398    +  terminator     lambda t0 terminator: transcription terminator from phage lambda
   5530..6342    +  CDS            aphA1: KKA1_ECOLX - Also known as nptI. Protein inferred from homology: Swiss-Prot protein existence level 3. Resistance to kanamycin and structurally-related aminoglycosides, including amikacin. From Escherichia coli.
   6512..6620    +  oriT           oriT: incP origin of transfer
   6631..7019    +  rep_origin     R6K γ ori: γ replication origin from E. coli plasmid R6K; requires the R6K initiator protein pi for replication
   7050..7136    -  terminator     rrnB T1 terminator: Escherichia coli rrnB; transcription terminator T1 from the E. coli rrnB gene
