[The description below was written by a language model from this plasmid's Addgene catalogue record and pLannotate feature annotations shown in this document.]
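Description:
pBC130 is a Level 2 mini-Tn7 delivery plasmid built on the pBCC100 backbone, designed to insert a strain-specific synthetic DNA barcode (bc157) into bacterial chromosomes by Tn7 transposition. It replicates from the R6K γ origin, which depends on the pi initiator protein, so it is maintained at low copy only in pir-carrying hosts such as the diaminopimelic acid-auxotrophic E. coli donor strain named in the record, and behaves as a suicide vector in recipients lacking pi. An incP oriT allows conjugative mobilisation into target bacteria. The backbone outside the transposon ends carries an aphA1 kanamycin resistance gene and a sacB cassette with its native promoter, which gives sucrose-based counter-selection against cells that retain the plasmid.

The region bounded by the Tn7R and Tn7L ends is the transposable cargo. It contains mPlum, a far-red fluorescent protein, expressed from a tac promoter with a lac operator and followed by a lambda t0 terminator, giving a visual marker for tagged strains. It also holds an FRT-flanked cassette annotated as a NOS promoter, bar (phosphinothricin acetyltransferase) and a NOS terminator, which FLP recombinase could excise. The catalogue describes kanamycin as the selectable marker, yet the only kanamycin gene annotated lies outside the Tn7 ends; the record does not explain this. The bc157 barcode itself is not annotated, though an unannotated stretch lies between the mPlum terminator and Tn7L. No Tn7 transposase genes are annotated, so transposase is presumably supplied in trans. Terminators flank the cargo to insulate it from surrounding transcription. The construct belongs to a toolkit for tracking near-isogenic bacterial strains simultaneously within plant microbiota.
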