Addgene plasmid #202257: pBC130
Purpose: Level 2 for strain-specific barcode DNA tag with bc157 through Tn7 bacterial insertion, Kanamycin selectable marker and far-red-FP fluorescent marker mPlum
Depositing lab: Paul Schulze-Lefert. Depositing organization: Max Planck Institute for Plant Breeding Research. Publication: Chromosomal barcodes for simultaneous tracking of near-isogenic bacterial strains in plant microbiota. Ordon J, Thouin J, Nakano RT, Ma KW, Zhang P, Huettel B, Garrido-Oter R, Schulze-Lefert P. Nat Microbiol. 2024 Apr;9(4):1117-1129. doi: 10.1038/s41564-024-01619-8. Epub 2024 Mar 19. PubMed 38503974.
Backbone
  Vector backbone: pBCC100
  Vector type: Bacterial Expression
  Selectable markers: Kanamycin
Growth in bacteria
  Bacterial resistance: Kan + DAP
  Growth temperature: 37°C
  Growth strain: E.coli BW29427
  Growth instructions: Requires media that contains DAP. A supplement
  Copy number: Low Copy
Gene/Insert
  Gene/Insert name: bc157
  Species: Synthetic
  Cloning method: Restriction Enzyme; 5′ cloning site unknown (unknown if destroyed)
Terms and licenses: Academic/Nonprofit Terms; Industry Terms: Not Available to Industry
Depositor comments: This plasmid can be transformed into E. coli BW29427 supplemented with 50 µg/mL of diaminopimelic acid (DAP) or any Pir1 strain. Please visit https://doi.org/10.1101/2023.04.20.537712 for bioRxiv preprint.
How to cite: pBC130 was a gift from Paul Schulze-Lefert (Addgene plasmid # 202257 ; http://n2t.net/addgene:202257 ; RRID:Addgene_202257)
